Addgene plasmid #230831: GFAP-FRT-MCS-WPRE-SV40 - GCH33
Purpose: (Empty Backbone) AAV cloning vector for Flpo-dependent expression under the GFAP promoter.
Depositing lab: Kimberly Ritola. Depositing organization: University of North Carolina at Chapel Hill.
Backbone
  Vector backbone: CAG-FRT-MCS-WPRE-SV40 - GCH3
  Backbone manufacturer: Ritola Lab
  Vector type: AAV ; Cloning Vector
Growth in bacteria
  Bacterial resistance: Ampicillin, 100 μg/mL
  Growth temperature: 37°C
  Growth strain: NEB Stable
  Copy number: High Copy
Gene/Insert
  Gene/Insert name: None
Terms and licenses: Academic/Nonprofit Terms; Industry Terms: Not Available to Industry
Depositor comments: 5' cloning site: BglII (not destroyed), 3' cloning site: AgeI (not destroyed)
How to cite: GFAP-FRT-MCS-WPRE-SV40 - GCH33 was a gift from Kimberly Ritola (Addgene plasmid # 230831 ; http://n2t.net/addgene:230831 ; RRID:Addgene_230831)
