[The description below was written by a language model from this plasmid's Addgene catalogue record and pLannotate feature annotations shown in this document.]
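Description:
GFAP-FRT-MCS-WPRE-SV40 - GCH33 is an empty AAV cloning backbone of about 5.1 kb, derived from the related CAG-FRT-MCS-WPRE-SV40 (GCH3) vector, for building transgenes whose expression depends on Flp (Flpo) recombinase and is driven by a GFAP promoter. It carries no insert. In bacteria it is maintained at high copy through a ColE1/pUC-type origin and selected with ampicillin via the β-lactamase gene and its own promoter. The plasmid body also contains an M13 phage origin and leftover fragments of lac, lacZα, bom and rop sequences that have no evident role in the design. A recombination-deficient growth strain is recorded, consistent with the need to keep the repeat-rich ITRs intact.

The packaged region is bounded by two AAV2 inverted terminal repeats, which provide the signals for genome replication and encapsidation when the helper functions are supplied in trans. The cassette lies on the reverse strand of the sequence as recorded. Between the ITRs, the feature table shows a pBluescript-type multiple cloning site flanked directly by two FRT sites in opposite orientation, followed by WPRE, which enhances transcript stability and expression, and an SV40 polyadenylation signal. The GFAP promoter itself is not annotated, but an unannotated stretch of roughly 700 bp between one FRT site and the adjacent ITR is where it would be expected to sit. Oppositely oriented FRT sites allow Flp to invert the intervening segment, so a coding sequence cloned in antisense orientation would be flipped into the sense orientation only in Flp-expressing cells. The depositor lists BglII and AgeI as retained 5' and 3' cloning sites. GFAP promoters are commonly used for astrocyte-directed expression, though the record does not name a specific application.
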