Features (pLannotate 1.2.2; 20 found; start..end, strand, type, name):
      1..589     +  rep_origin     ori: high-copy-number ColE1/pMB1/pBR322/pUC origin of replication
    772..864     +  CDS            lacI (fragment): lac repressor; lacI; The lac repressor binds to the lac operator to inhibit transcription in E. coli. This inhibition can be relieved by adding lactose or isopropyl-β-D-thiogalactopyranoside (IPTG).
    877..898     +  protein_bind   CAP binding site: CAP binding activates transcription in the presence of cAMP. E. coli catabolite activator protein
    913..943     +  promoter       lac promoter: promoter for the E. coli lac operon
    951..967     +  protein_bind   lac operator: The lac repressor binds to the lac operator to inhibit transcription in E. coli. This inhibition can be relieved by adding lactose or isopropyl-β-D-thiogalactopyranoside (IPTG). lac repressor encoded by lacI
   1007..1147    -  repeat_region  AAV2 ITR: inverted terminal repeat of adeno-associated virus serotype 2 inverted
   1162..1230    +  CDS            large T antigen (fragment): large T antigen from SV40 (simian virus 40)
   1253..1374    +  polyA_signal   SV40 poly(A) signal: SV40 polyadenylation signal
   1390..1978    -  misc_feature   WPRE: woodchuck hepatitis virus posttranscriptional regulatory element
   1985..2032    +  protein_bind   FRT: FLP-mediated recombination occurs in the 8-bp core sequence TCTAGAAA (Turan and Bode, 2011). FLP recombinase from the Saccharomyces cerevisiae 2μ plasmid
   2033..2140    -  misc_feature   MCS: pBluescript multiple cloning site
   2141..2188    -  protein_bind   FRT: FLP-mediated recombination occurs in the 8-bp core sequence TCTAGAAA (Turan and Bode, 2011). FLP recombinase from the Saccharomyces cerevisiae 2μ plasmid
   2882..3022    +  repeat_region  AAV2 ITR: inverted terminal repeat of adeno-associated virus serotype 2 inverted
   3031..3185    +  CDS            lacZα (fragment): LacZα fragment of β-galactosidase; lacZ fragment
   3191..3242    -  misc_feature   bom (fragment): basis of mobility region from pBR322
   3261..3641    +  rep_origin     M13 ori (sequence partly withheld): M13 bacteriophage origin of replication; arrow indicates direction of (+) strand synthesis
   3717..3766    -  misc_feature   bom (fragment): basis of mobility region from pBR322
   3868..3903    -  CDS            rop (fragment): Rop protein, which maintains plasmids at low copy number; rop
   3998..4102    +  promoter       AmpR promoter: bla
   4103..4963    +  CDS            AmpR: β-lactamase; bla; confers resistance to ampicillin, carbenicillin, and related antibiotics
>Addgene plasmid #230831 | GFAP-FRT-MCS-WPRE-SV40 - GCH33 | addgene full sequence | sequence record 457141 | Addgene NGS Result
TTGAGATCCTTTTTTTCTGCGCGTAATCTGCTGCTTGCAAACAAAAAAACCACCGCTACCAGCGGTGGTT
TGTTTGCCGGATCAAGAGCTACCAACTCTTTTTCCGAAGGTAACTGGCTTCAGCAGAGCGCAGATACCAA
ATACTGTTCTTCTAGTGTAGCCGTAGTTAGGCCACCACTTCAAGAACTCTGTAGCACCGCCTACATACCT
CGCTCTGCTAATCCTGTTACCAGTGGCTGCTGCCAGTGGCGATAAGTCGTGTCTTACCGGGTTGGACTCA
AGACGATAGTTACCGGATAAGGCGCAGCGGTCGGGCTGAACGGGGGGTTCGTGCACACAGCCCAGCTTGG
AGCGAACGACCTACACCGAACTGAGATACCTACAGCGTGAGCTATGAGAAAGCGCCACGCTTCCCGAAGG
GAGAAAGGCGGACAGGTATCCGGTAAGCGGCAGGGTCGGAACAGGAGAGCGCACGAGGGAGCTTCCAGGG
GGAAACGCCTGGTATCTTTATAGTCCTGTCGGGTTTCGCCACCTCTGACTTGAGCGTCGATTTTTGTGAT
GCTCGTCAGGGGGGCGGAGCCTATGGAAAAACGCCAGCAACGCGGCCTTTTTACGGTTCCTGGCCTTTTG
CTGGCCTTTTGCTCACATGTTCTTTCCTGCGTTATCCCCTGATTCTGTGGATAACCGTATTACCGCCTTT
GAGTGAGCTGATACCGCTCGCCGCAGCCGAACGACCGAGCGCAGCGAGTCAGTGAGCGAGGAAGCGGAAG
AGCGCCCAATACGCAAACCGCCTCTCCCCGCGCGTTGGCCGATTCATTAATGCAGCTGGCACGACAGGTT
TCCCGACTGGAAAGCGGGCAGTGAGCGCAACGCAATTAATGTGAGTTAGCTCACTCATTAGGCACCCCAG
GCTTTACACTTTATGCTTCCGGCTCGTATGTTGTGTGGAATTGTGAGCGGATAACAATTTCACACAGGAA
ACAGCTATGACCATGATTACGAATTGCCTGCAGGCAGCTGCGCGCTCGCTCGCTCACTGAGGCCGCCCGG
GCAAAGCCCGGGCGTCGGGCGACCTTTGGTCGCCCGGCCTCAGTGAGCGAGCGAGCGCGCAGAGAGGGAG
TGGCCAACTCCATCACTAGGGGTTCCTATCGATGGCGCGCCTACCACATTTGTAGAGGTTTTACTTGCTT
TAAAAAACCTCCCACATCTCCCCCTGAACCTGAAACATAAAATGAATGCAATTGTTGTTGTTAACTTGTT
TATTGCAGCTTATAATGGTTACAAATAAAGCAATAGCATCACAAATTTCACAAATAAAGCATTTTTTTCA
CTGCATTCTAGTTGTGGTTTGTCCAAACTCATCAATGTATCTTATCATGTCTGTGTACAGCGGGGAGGCG
GCCCAAAGGGAGATCCGACTCGTCTGAGGGCGAAGGCGAAGACGCGGAAGAGGCCGCAGAGCCGGCAGCA
GGCCGCGGGAAGGAAGGTCCGCTGGATTGAGGGCCGAAGGGACGTAGCAGAAGGACGTCCCGCGCAGAAT
CCAGGTGGCAACACAGGCGAGCAGCCAAGGAAAGGACGATGATTTCCCCGACAACACCACGGAATTGTCA
GTGCCCAACAGCCGAGCCCCTGTCCAGCAGCGGGCAAGGCAGGCGGCGATGAGTTCCGCCGTGGCAATAG
GGAGGGGGAAAGCGAAAGTCCCGGAAAGGAGCTGACAGGTGGTGGCAATGCCCCAACCAGTGGGGGTTGC
GTCAGCAAACACAGTGCACACCACGCCACGTTGCCTGACAACGGGCCACAACTCCTCATAAAGAGACAGC
AACCAGGATTTATACAAGGAGGAGAAAATGAAAGCCATACGGGAAGCAATAGCATGATACAAAGGCATTA
AAGCAGCGTATCCACATAGCGTAAAAGGAGCAACATAGTTAAGAATACCAGTCAATCTTTCACAAATTTT
GTAATCCAGAGGTTGATTGCTAGCGAAGTTCCTATTCCGAAGTTCCTATTCTCTAGAAAGTATAGGAACT
TCGGTACCGGGCCCCCCCTCGAGGTCGACGGTATCGATAAGCTTGATATCGAATTCCTGCAGCCCGGGGG
ATCCACTAGTTCTAGAGCGGCCGCCACCGCGGTGGAGCTCGAAGTTCCTATACTTTCTAGAGAATAGGAA
CTTCGGAATAGGAACTTCACCGGTGCGAGCAGCGGAGGTGATGCGTCTCCTCTCCAACCTGCTCTGGCTC
TGCTCGCTCCTGGGATGCGAGGGCTTTATGAAGGAGTGGGCTAGACTGGCGATGCCCGGGTGCCCCTGGC
AACACCCCCTGGCATAGCCTGAGGGGGTGGGGTTGGGCCGCAGCCCAGCTATGGGGAGAGCTCTCCCCTC
ACCCATTTGTGTCCTTGGACTTCTGGGAAGCAGACAGCCCTCCTCTCCCCCCCTGCCACCCACTGTCCAT
GCCTGGGCATCCCCTGATCCCCTTTCCTGGGCACAGGCTGAATAGAGCCTTGTTCTCCACCGCCGGTGGC
GCCACACAGCAAGGGCAGCCCCTAGGGGGCTGTGCTGCTTTTATCCCAAGATGCCAGGCTGTCAGGCTGG
GGTGCAATGCAAGCCCCCTGCTCAATGGGCTTCTCGGAAGGCATTTGAGGGGGGCTGGGGTGCGGCGGGA
AGCAGGCACTGTGCCCACCCCGAACATTGTGTCTGTGCCAAGGTGAGTCATTCACTGGGCATGAAGAGGA
GGCCCTGGGGGGCGGCCAGCCCAATGCTGCCAGGTCTGCTTGCAGACAAGGCCTGGCTGTCTGCCTCCTC
CCCAGCTCACAGAGCCAGCTCAGGCCCCCGAGCCTCTGTCAGAGCAGCGTCCCCTACTCCACACCAGGAT
ATGTTAGATCTAGGAACCCCTAGTGATGGAGTTGGCCACTCCCTCTCTGCGCGCTCGCTCGCTCACTGAG
GCCGGGCGACCAAAGGTCGCCCGACGCCCGGGCTTTGCCCGGGCGGCCTCAGTGAGCGAGCGAGCGCGCA
GCTGCCTGCAGGCAGCTTGGCACTGGCCGTCGTTTTACAACGTCGTGACTGGGAAAACCCTGGCGTTACC
CAACTTAATCGCCTTGCAGCACATCCCCCTTTCGCCAGCTGGCGTAATAGCGAAGAGGCCCGCACCGATC
GCCCTTCCCAACAGTTGCGCAGCCTGAATGGCGAATGGCGCCTGATGCGGTATTTTCTCCTTACGCATCT
GTGCGGTATTTCACACCGCATA
[142 nt withheld, positions 3243-3384]
C
[141 nt withheld, positions 3386-3526]
CCTTTGACGTTGGAGTCCACGTTCTTT
[37 nt withheld, positions 3554-3590]
ACCCTATCTCGGGCTATTCTTTTGATTTATAAGGGATTTTGCCGATTTCGGCCTATTGGTTAAAAAATGA
GCTGATTTAACAAAAATTTAACGCGAATTTTAACAAAATATTAACGTTTACAATTTTATGGTGCACTCTC
AGTACAATCTGCTCTGATGCCGCATAGTTAAGCCAGCCCCGACACCCGCCAACACCCGCTGACGCGCCCT
GACGGGCTTGTCTGCTCCCGGCATCCGCTTACAGACAAGCTGTGACCGTCTCCGGGAGCTGCATGTGTCA
GAGGTTTTCACCGTCATCACCGAAACGCGCGAGACGAAAGGGCCTCGTGATACGCCTATTTTTATAGGTT
AATGTCATGATAATAATGGTTTCTTAGACGTCAGGTGGCACTTTTCGGGGAAATGTGCGCGGAACCCCTA
TTTGTTTATTTTTCTAAATACATTCAAATATGTATCCGCTCATGAGACAATAACCCTGATAAATGCTTCA
ATAATATTGAAAAAGGAAGAGTATGAGTATTCAACATTTCCGTGTCGCCCTTATTCCCTTTTTTGCGGCA
TTTTGCCTTCCTGTTTTTGCTCACCCAGAAACGCTGGTGAAAGTAAAAGATGCTGAAGATCAGTTGGGTG
CACGAGTGGGTTACATCGAACTGGATCTCAACAGCGGTAAGATCCTTGAGAGTTTTCGCCCCGAAGAACG
TTTTCCAATGATGAGCACTTTTAAAGTTCTGCTATGTGGCGCGGTATTATCCCGTATTGACGCCGGGCAA
GAGCAACTCGGTCGCCGCATACACTATTCTCAGAATGACTTGGTTGAGTACTCACCAGTCACAGAAAAGC
ATCTTACGGATGGCATGACAGTAAGAGAATTATGCAGTGCTGCCATAACCATGAGTGATAACACTGCGGC
CAACTTACTTCTGACAACGATCGGAGGACCGAAGGAGCTAACCGCTTTTTTGCACAACATGGGGGATCAT
GTAACTCGCCTTGATCGTTGGGAACCGGAGCTGAATGAAGCCATACCAAACGACGAGCGTGACACCACGA
TGCCTGTAGCAATGGCAACAACGTTGCGCAAACTATTAACTGGCGAACTACTTACTCTAGCTTCCCGGCA
ACAATTAATAGACTGGATGGAGGCGGATAAAGTTGCAGGACCACTTCTGCGCTCGGCCCTTCCGGCTGGC
TGGTTTATTGCTGATAAATCTGGAGCCGGTGAGCGTGGGTCTCGCGGTATCATTGCAGCACTGGGGCCAG
ATGGTAAGCCCTCCCGTATCGTAGTTATCTACACGACGGGGAGTCAGGCAACTATGGATGAACGAAATAG
ACAGATCGCTGAGATAGGTGCCTCACTGATTAAGCATTGGTAACTGTCAGACCAAGTTTACTCATATATA
CTTTAGATTGATTTAAAACTTCATTTTTAATTTAAAAGGATCTAGGTGAAGATCCTTTTTGATAATCTCA
TGACCAAAATCCCTTAACGTGAGTTTTCGTTCCACTGAGCGTCAGACCCCGTAGAAAAGATCAAAGGATC
TTC
